>Addgene plasmid #20323 | TetO-FUW-oct4 | addgene full sequence | sequence record 177120 | Addgene NGS Result
TCGACGGATCGGGAGATCTCCCGATCCCCTATGGTGCACTCTCAGTACAATCTGCTCTGATGCCGCATAG
TTAAGCCAGTATCTGCTCCCTGCTTGTGTGTTGGAGGTCGCTGAGTAGTGCGCGAGCAAAATTTAAGCTA
CAACAAGGCAAGGCTTGACCGACAATTGCATGAAGAATCTGCTTAGGGTTAGGCGTTTTGCGCTGCTTCG
CGATGTACGGGCCAGATATACGCGTTGACATTGATTATTGACTAGTTATTAATAGTAATCAATTACGGGG
TCATTAGTTCATAGCCCATATATGGAGTTCCGCGTTACATAACTTACGGTAAATGGCCCGCCTGGCTGAC
CGCCCAACGACCCCCGCCCATTGACGTCAATAATGACGTATGTTCCCATAGTAACGCCAATAGGGACTTT
CCATTGACGTCAATGGGTGGAGTATTTACGGTAAACTGCCCACTTGGCAGTACATCAAGTGTATCATATG
CCAAGTACGCCCCCTATTGACGTCAATGACGGTAAATGGCCCGCCTGGCATTATGCCCAGTACATGACCT
TATGGGACTTTCCTACTTGGCAGTACATCTACGTATTAGTCATCGCTATTACCATGGTGATGCGGTTTTG
GCAGTACATCAATGGGCGTGGATAGCGGTTTGACTCACGGGGATTTCCAAGTCTCCACCCCATTGACGTC
AATGGGAGTTTGTTTTGGCACCAAAATCAACGGGACTTTCCAAAATGTCGTAACAACTCCGCCCCATTGA
CGCAAATGGGCGGTAGGCGTGTACGGTGGGAGGTCTATATAAGCAGCGCGTTTTGCCTGTACTGGGTCTC
TCTGGTTAGACCAGATCTGAGCCTGGGAGCTCTCTGGCTAACTAGGGAACCCACTGCTTAAGCCTCAATA
AAGCTTGCCTTGAGTGCTTCAAGTAGTGTGTGCCCGTCTGTTGTGTGACTCTGGTAACTAGAGATCCCTC
AGACCCTTTTAGTCAGTGTGGAAAATCTCTAGCAGTGGCGCCCGAACAGGGACTTGAAAGCGAAAGGGAA
ACCAGAGGAGCTCTCTCGACGCAGGACTCGGCTTGCTGAAGCGCGCACGGCAAGAGGCGAGGGGCGGCGA
CTGGTGAGTACGCCAAAAATTTTGACTAGCGGAGGCTAGAAGGAGAGAGATGGGTGCGAGAGCGTCAGTA
TTAAGCGGGGGAGAATTAGATCGCGATGGGAAAAAATTCGGTTAAGGCCAGGGGGAAAGAAAAAATATAA
ATTAAAACATATAGTATGGGCAAGCAGGGAGCTAGAACGATTCGCAGTTAATCCTGGCCTGTTAGAAACA
TCAGAAGGCTGTAGACAAATACTGGGACAGCTACAACCATCCCTTCAGACAGGATCAGAAGAACTTAGAT
CATTATATAATACAGTAGCAACCCTCTATTGTGTGCATCAAAGGATAGAGATAAAAGACACCAAGGAAGC
TTTAGACAAGATAGAGGAAGAGCAAAACAAAAGTAAGACCACCGCACAGCAAGCGGCCGCTGATCTTCAG
ACCTGGAGGAGGAGATATGAGGGACAATTGGAGAAGTGAATTATATAAATATAAAGTAGTAAAAATTGAA
CCATTAGGAGTAGCACCCACCAAGGCAAAGAGAAGAGTGGTGCAGAGAGAAAAAAGAGCAGTGGGAATAG
GAGCTTTGTTCCTTGGGTTCTTGGGAGCAGCAGGAAGCACTATGGGCGCAGCGTCAATGACGCTGACGGT
ACAGGCCAGACAATTATTGTCTGGTATAGTGCAGCAGCAGAACAATTTGCTGAGGGCTATTGAGGCGCAA
CAGCATCTGTTGCAACTCACAGTCTGGGGCATCAAGCAGCTCCAGGCAAGAATCCTGGCTGTGGAAAGAT
ACCTAAAGGATCAACAGCTCCTGGGGATTTGGGGTTGCTCTGGAAAACTCATTTGCACCACTGCTGTGCC
TTGGAATGCTAGTTGGAGTAATAAATCTCTGGAACAGATTTGGAATCACACGACCTGGATGGAGTGGGAC
AGAGAAATTAACAATTACACAAGCTTAATACACTCCTTAATTGAAGAATCGCAAAACCAGCAAGAAAAGA
ATGAACAAGAATTATTGGAATTAGATAAATGGGCAAGTTTGTGGAATTGGTTTAACATAACAAATTGGCT
GTGGTATATAAAATTATTCATAATGATAGTAGGAGGCTTGGTAGGTTTAAGAATAGTTTTTGCTGTACTT
TCTATAGTGAATAGAGTTAGGCAGGGATATTCACCATTATCGTTTCAGACCCACCTCCCAACCCCGAGGG
GACCCGACAGGCCCGAAGGAATAGAAGAAGAAGGTGGAGAGAGAGACAGAGACAGATCCATTCGATTAGT
GAACGGATCGGCACTGCGTGCGCCAATTCTGCAGACAAATGGCAGTATTCATCCACAATTTTAAAAGAAA
AGGGGGGATTGGGGGGTACAGTGCAGGGGAAAGAATAGTAGACATAATAGCAACAGACATACAAACTAAA
GAATTACAAAAACAAATTACAAAAATTCAAAATTTTCGGGTTTATTACAGGGACAGCAGAGATCCAGTTT
GGTTAGATCTCGAGTTTACCACTCCCTATCAGTGATAGAGAAAAGTGAAAGTCGAGTTTACCACTCCCTA
TCAGTGATAGAGAAAAGTGAAAGTCGAGTTTACCACTCCCTATCAGTGATAGAGAAAAGTGAAAGTCGAG
TTTACCACTCCCTATCAGTGATAGAGAAAAGTGAAAGTCGAGCTCGGTACCCGGGTCGAGGTAGGCGTGT
ACGGTGGGAGGCCTATATAAGCAGAGCTCGTTTAGTGAACCGTCAGATCGCCTGGAGACGCCATCCACGC
TGTTTTGACCTCCATAGAAGACACCGGGACCGATCCAGCCTCCGCGGCCCCGAATTCGCCCTTTGAGCCG
TCTTTCCACCAGGCCCCCGGCTCGGGGTGCCCACCTTCCCCATGGCTGGACACCTGGCTTCAGACTTCGC
CTTCTCACCCCCACCAGGTGGGGGTGATGGGTCAGCAGGGCTGGAGCCGGGCTGGGTGGATCCTCGAACC
TGGCTAAGCTTCCAAGGGCCTCCAGGTGGGCCTGGAATCGGACCAGGCTCAGAGGTATTGGGGATCTCCC
CATGTCCGCCCGCATACGAGTTCTGCGGAGGGATGGCATACTGTGGACCTCAGGTTGGACTGGGCCTAGT
CCCCCAAGTTGGCGTGGAGACTTTGCAGCCTGAGGGCCAGGCAGGAGCACGAGTGGAAAGCAACTCAGAG
GGAACCTCCTCTGAGCCCTGTGCCGACCGCCCCAATGCCGTGAAGTTGGAGAAGGTGGAACCAACTCCCG
AGGAGTCCCAGGACATGAAAGCCCTGCAGAAGGAGCTAGAACAGTTTGCCAAGCTGCTGAAGCAGAAGAG
GATCACCTTGGGGTACACCCAGGCCGACGTGGGGCTCACCCTGGGCGTTCTCTTTGGAAAGGTGTTCAGC
CAGACCACCATCTGTCGCTTCGAGGCCTTGCAGCTCAGCCTTAAGAACATGTGTAAGCTGCGGCCCCTGC
TGGAGAAGTGGGTGGAGGAAGCCGACAACAATGAGAACCTTCAGGAGATATGCAAATCGGAGACCCTGGT
GCAGGCCCGGAAGAGAAAGCGAACTAGCATTGAGAACCGTGTGAGGTGGAGTCTGGAGACCATGTTTCTG
AAGTGCCCGAAGCCCTCCCTACAGCAGATCACTCACATCGCCAATCAGCTTGGGCTAGAGAAGGATGTGG
TTCGAGTATGGTTCTGTAACCGGCGCCAGAAGGGCAAAAGATCAAGTATTGAGTATTCCCAACGAGAAGA
GTATGAGGCTACAGGGACACCTTTCCCAGGGGGGGCTGTATCCTTTCCTCTGCCCCCAGGTCCCCACTTT
GGCACCCCAGGCTATGGAAGCCCCCACTTCACCACACTCTACTCAGTCCCTTTTCCTGAGGGCGAGGCCT
TTCCCTCTGTTCCCGTCACTGCTCTGGGCTCTCCCATGCATTCAAACTGAGGCACCAGCCCTCCCTGGGG
ATGCTGTGAGCCAAGGCAAGGGAGGTAGACAAGAGAACCTGGAGCTTTGGGGTTAAATTCTTTTACTGAG
GAGGGATTAAAAGCACAACAGGGGTGGGGGGTGGGATGGGGAAAGAAGCTCAGTGATGCTGTTGATCAGG
AGCCTGGCCTGTCTGTCACTCATTTTGTTCTAAGGGCGAATTCGATATCAAGCTTATCGATAATCAACCT
CTGGATTACAAAATTTGTGAAAGATTGACTGGTATTCTTAACTATGTTGCTCCTTTTACGCTATGTGGAT
ACGCTGCTTTAATGCCTTTGTATCATGCTATTGCTTCCCGTATGGCTTTCATTTTCTCCTCCTTGTATAA
ATCCTGGTTGCTGTCTCTTTATGAGGAGTTGTGGCCCGTTGTCAGGCAACGTGGCGTGGTGTGCACTGTG
TTTGCTGACGCAACCCCCACTGGTTGGGGCATTGCCACCACCTGTCAGCTCCTTTCCGGGACTTTCGCTT
TCCCCCTCCCTATTGCCACGGCGGAACTCATCGCCGCCTGCCTTGCCCGCTGCTGGACAGGGGCTCGGCT
GTTGGGCACTGACAATTCCGTGGTGTTGTCGGGGAAATCATCGTCCTTTCCTTGGCTGCTCGCCTGTGTT
GCCACCTGGATTCTGCGCGGGACGTCCTTCTGCTACGTCCCTTCGGCCCTCAATCCAGCGGACCTTCCTT
CCCGCGGCCTGCTGCCGGCTCTGCGGCCTCTTCCGCGTCTTCGCCTTCGCCCTCAGACGAGTCGGATCTC
CCTTTGGGCCGCCTCCCCGCATCGATACCGTCGACCTCGAGACCTAGAAAAACATGGAGCAATCACAAGT
AGCAATACAGCAGCTACCAATGCTGATTGTGCCTGGCTAGAAGCACAAGAGGAGGAGGAGGTGGGTTTTC
CAGTCACACCTCAGGTACCTTTAAGACCAATGACTTACAAGGCAGCTGTAGATCTTAGCCACTTTTTAAA
AGAAAAGGGGGGACTGGAAGGGCTAATTCACTCCCAACGAAGACAAGATATCCTTGATCTGTGGATCTAC
CACACACAAGGCTACTTCCCTGATTGGCAGAACTACACACCAGGGCCAGGGATCAGATATCCACTGACCT
TTGGATGGTGCTACAAGCTAGTACCAGTTGAGCAAGAGAAGGTAGAAGAAGCCAATGAAGGAGAGAACAC
CCGCTTGTTACACCCTGTGAGCCTGCATGGGATGGATGACCCGGAGAGAGAAGTATTAGAGTGGAGGTTT
GACAGCCGCCTAGCATTTCATCACATGGCCCGAGAGCTGCATCCGGACTGTACTGGGTCTCTCTGGTTAG
ACCAGATCTGAGCCTGGGAGCTCTCTGGCTAACTAGGGAACCCACTGCTTAAGCCTCAATAAAGCTTGCC
TTGAGTGCTTCAAGTAGTGTGTGCCCGTCTGTTGTGTGACTCTGGTAACTAGAGATCCCTCAGACCCTTT
TAGTCAGTGTGGAAAATCTCTAGCAGGGCCCGTTTAAACCCGCTGATCAGCCTCGACTGTGCCTTCTAGT
TGCCAGCCATCTGTTGTTTGCCCCTCCCCCGTGCCTTCCTTGACCCTGGAAGGTGCCACTCCCACTGTCC
TTTCCTAATAAAATGAGGAAATTGCATCGCATTGTCTGAGTAGGTGTCATTCTATTCTGGGGGGTGGGGT
GGGGCAGGACAGCAAGGGGGAGGATTGGGAAGACAATAGCAGGCATGCTGGGGATGCGGTGGGCTCTATG
GCTTCTGAGGCGGAAAGAACCAGCTGGGGCTCTAGGGGGTATCCCC
[124 nt withheld, positions 5857-5980]
C
[91 nt withheld, positions 5982-6072]
A
[49 nt withheld, positions 6074-6122]
CCTTTGACGTTGGAGTCCACGTTCTTT
[37 nt withheld, positions 6150-6186]
ACCCTATCTCGGTCTATTCTTTTGATTTATAAGGGATTTTGCCGATTTCGGCCTATTGGTTAAAAAATGA
GCTGATTTAACAAAAATTTAACGCGAATTAATTCTGTGGAATGTGTGTCAGTTAGGGTGTGGAAAGTCCC
CAGGCTCCCCAGCAGGCAGAAGTATGCAAAGCATGCATCTCAATTAGTCAGCAACCAGGTGTGGAAAGTC
CCCAGGCTCCCCAGCAGGCAGAAGTATGCAAAGCATGCATCTCAATTAGTCAGCAACCATAGTCCCGCCC
CTAACTCCGCCCATCCCGCCCCTAACTCCGCCCAGTTCCGCCCATTCTCCGCCCCATGGCTGACTAATTT
TTTTTATTTATGCAGAGGCCGAGGCCGCCTCTGCCTCTGAGCTATTCCAGAAGTAGTGAGGAGGCTTTTT
TGGAGGCCTAGGCTTTTGCAAAAAGCTCCCGGGAGCTTGTATATCCATTTTCGGATCTGATCAGCACGTG
TTGACAATTAATCATCGGCATAGTATATCGGCATAGTATAATACGACAAGGTGAGGAACTAAACCATGGC
CAAGTTGACCAGTGCCGTTCCGGTGCTCACCGCGCGCGACGTCGCCGGAGCGGTCGAGTTCTGGACCGAC
CGGCTCGGGTTCTCCCGGGACTTCGTGGAGGACGACTTCGCCGGTGTGGTCCGGGACGACGTGACCCTGT
TCATCAGCGCGGTCCAGGACCAGGTGGTGCCGGACAACACCCTGGCCTGGGTGTGGGTGCGCGGCCTGGA
CGAGCTGTACGCCGAGTGGTCGGAGGTCGTGTCCACGAACTTCCGGGACGCCTCCGGGCCGGCCATGACC
GAGATCGGCGAGCAGCCGTGGGGGCGGGAGTTCGCCCTGCGCGACCCGGCCGGCAACTGCGTGCACTTCG
TGGCCGAGGAGCAGGACTGACACGTGCTACGAGATTTCGATTCCACCGCCGCCTTCTATGAAAGGTTGGG
CTTCGGAATCGTTTTCCGGGACGCCGGCTGGATGATCCTCCAGCGCGGGGATCTCATGCTGGAGTTCTTC
GCCCACCCCAACTTGTTTATTGCAGCTTATAATGGTTACAAATAAAGCAATAGCATCACAAATTTCACAA
ATAAAGCATTTTTTTCACTGCATTCTAGTTGTGGTTTGTCCAAACTCATCAATGTATCTTATCATGTCTG
TATACCGTCGACCTCTAGCTAGAGCTTGGCGTAATCATGGTCATAGCTGTTTCCTGTGTGAAATTGTTAT
CCGCTCACAATTCCACACAACATACGAGCCGGAAGCATAAAGTGTAAAGCCTGGGGTGCCTAATGAGTGA
GCTAACTCACATTAATTGCGTTGCGCTCACTGCCCGCTTTCCAGTCGGGAAACCTGTCGTGCCAGCTGCA
TTAATGAATCGGCCAACGCGCGGGGAGAGGCGGTTTGCGTATTGGGCGCTCTTCCGCTTCCTCGCTCACT
GACTCGCTGCGCTCGGTCGTTCGGCTGCGGCGAGCGGTATCAGCTCACTCAAAGGCGGTAATACGGTTAT
CCACAGAATCAGGGGATAACGCAGGAAAGAACATGTGAGCAAAAGGCCAGCAAAAGGCCAGGAACCGTAA
AAAGGCCGCGTTGCTGGCGTTTTTCCATAGGCTCCGCCCCCCTGACGAGCATCACAAAAATCGACGCTCA
AGTCAGAGGTGGCGAAACCCGACAGGACTATAAAGATACCAGGCGTTTCCCCCTGGAAGCTCCCTCGTGC
GCTCTCCTGTTCCGACCCTGCCGCTTACCGGATACCTGTCCGCCTTTCTCCCTTCGGGAAGCGTGGCGCT
TTCTCATAGCTCACGCTGTAGGTATCTCAGTTCGGTGTAGGTCGTTCGCTCCAAGCTGGGCTGTGTGCAC
GAACCCCCCGTTCAGCCCGACCGCTGCGCCTTATCCGGTAACTATCGTCTTGAGTCCAACCCGGTAAGAC
ACGACTTATCGCCACTGGCAGCAGCCACTGGTAACAGGATTAGCAGAGCGAGGTATGTAGGCGGTGCTAC
AGAGTTCTTGAAGTGGTGGCCTAACTACGGCTACACTAGAAGAACAGTATTTGGTATCTGCGCTCTGCTG
AAGCCAGTTACCTTCGGAAAAAGAGTTGGTAGCTCTTGATCCGGCAAACAAACCACCGCTGGTAGCGGTG
GTTTTTTTGTTTGCAAGCAGCAGATTACGCGCAGAAAAAAAGGATCTCAAGAAGATCCTTTGATCTTTTC
TACGGGGTCTGACGCTCAGTGGAACGAAAACTCACGTTAAGGGATTTTGGTCATGAGATTATCAAAAAGG
ATCTTCACCTAGATCCTTTTAAATTAAAAATGAAGTTTTAAATCAATCTAAAGTATATATGAGTAAACTT
GGTCTGACAGTTACCAATGCTTAATCAGTGAGGCACCTATCTCAGCGATCTGTCTATTTCGTTCATCCAT
AGTTGCCTGACTCCCCGTCGTGTAGATAACTACGATACGGGAGGGCTTACCATCTGGCCCCAGTGCTGCA
ATGATACCGCGAGACCCACGCTCACCGGCTCCAGATTTATCAGCAATAAACCAGCCAGCCGGAAGGGCCG
AGCGCAGAAGTGGTCCTGCAACTTTATCCGCCTCCATCCAGTCTATTAATTGTTGCCGGGAAGCTAGAGT
AAGTAGTTCGCCAGTTAATAGTTTGCGCAACGTTGTTGCCATTGCTACAGGCATCGTGGTGTCACGCTCG
TCGTTTGGTATGGCTTCATTCAGCTCCGGTTCCCAACGATCAAGGCGAGTTACATGATCCCCCATGTTGT
GCAAAAAAGCGGTTAGCTCCTTCGGTCCTCCGATCGTTGTCAGAAGTAAGTTGGCCGCAGTGTTATCACT
CATGGTTATGGCAGCACTGCATAATTCTCTTACTGTCATGCCATCCGTAAGATGCTTTTCTGTGACTGGT
GAGTACTCAACCAAGTCATTCTGAGAATAGTGTATGCGGCGACCGAGTTGCTCTTGCCCGGCGTCAATAC
GGGATAATACCGCGCCACATAGCAGAACTTTAAAAGTGCTCATCATTGGAAAACGTTCTTCGGGGCGAAA
ACTCTCAAGGATCTTACCGCTGTTGAGATCCAGTTCGATGTAACCCACTCGTGCACCCAACTGATCTTCA
GCATCTTTTACTTTCACCAGCGTTTCTGGGTGAGCAAAAACAGGAAGGCAAAATGCCGCAAAAAAGGGAA
TAAGGGCGACACGGAAATGTTGAATACTCATACTCTTCCTTTTTCAATATTATTGAAGCATTTATCAGGG
TTATTGTCTCATGAGCGGATACATATTTGAATGTATTTAGAAAAATAAACAAATAGGGGTTCCGCGCACA
TTTCCCCGAAAAGTGCCACCTGACG
Features (pLannotate 1.2.2; 31 found; start..end, strand, type, name):
     30..82      -  misc_feature   bom (fragment): basis of mobility region from pBR322
    237..616     +  enhancer       CMV enhancer: human cytomegalovirus immediate early enhancer
    617..816     +  promoter       CMV promoter: human cytomegalovirus (CMV) immediate early promoter
    834..1014    +  LTR            5' LTR (truncated): truncated 5' long terminal repeat (LTR) from HIV-1
   1061..1186    +  misc_feature   HIV-1 Ψ: packaging signal of human immunodeficiency virus type 1
   1170..1533    +  CDS            HIV-1 gag (fragment): gag protein from human immunodeficiency virus 1; gag
   1679..1912    +  misc_feature   RRE: The Rev response element (RRE) of HIV-1 allows for Rev-dependent mRNA export from the nucleus to the cytoplasm.
   2289..2389    +  CDS            Rev (fragment): human immunodeficiency virus 1 (HIV-1) Rev protein; rev; enhances nuclear export of unspliced and incompletely spliced viral mRNAs
   2439..2556    +  misc_feature   cPPT/CTS: central polypurine tract and central termination sequence of HIV-1
   2600..2772    +  protein_bind   tetracycline response element (fragment): contains seven copies of the tetracycline operator tetO tetracycline repressor TetR
   2790..2828    +  promoter       minimal CMV promoter: human cytomegalovirus (CMV) immediate early promoter
   2982..4037    +  CDS            Pou5f1: PO5F1_MOUSE - Also known as Oct-3, Oct-4, Otf-3, Otf3. Experimental evidence at protein level: Swiss-Prot protein existence level 1. Transcription factor that binds to the octamer motif (5'- ATTTGCAT-3') (PubMed:1972777, PubMed:1690859, PubMed:1967980, PubMed:17525163, PubMed:23376973). Forms a trimeric complex with SOX2 or SOX15 on DNA and controls the expression of a number of genes involved in embryonic development such as YES1, FGF4, UTF1 and ZFP206 (PubMed:15863505, PubMed:17097055, PubMed:17496161, PubMed:19740739). Critical for early embryogenesis and for embryonic stem cell pluripotenc
   4238..4262    +  misc_feature   MCS (fragment): pBluescript multiple cloning site
   4262..4850    +  misc_feature   WPRE: woodchuck hepatitis virus posttranscriptional regulatory element
   4787..5368    +  CDS            nef (fragment): NEF_HV1H2 - Experimental evidence at protein level: Swiss-Prot protein existence level 1. Extracellular Nef protein targets CD4(+) T-lymphocytes for apoptosis by interacting with CXCR4 surface receptors. From Human immunodeficiency virus type 1 group M subtype B (isolate HXB2) (HIV-1).
   5375..5555    +  LTR            5' LTR (truncated): truncated 5' long terminal repeat (LTR) from HIV-1
   5587..5811    +  polyA_signal   bGH poly(A) signal: bovine growth hormone polyadenylation signal
   5815..5836    +  promoter       SV40 promoter (fragment): SV40 enhancer and early promoter
   5857..6285    +  rep_origin     f1 ori (sequence partly withheld): f1 bacteriophage origin of replication; arrow indicates direction of (+) strand synthesis
   6299..6628    +  promoter       SV40 promoter: SV40 enhancer and early promoter
   6676..6723    +  promoter       EM7 promoter: synthetic bacterial promoter&nbsp
   6742..7116    +  CDS            BleoR: antibiotic-binding protein; Sh ble from Streptoalloteichus hindustanus; confers resistance to bleomycin, phleomycin, and Zeocin™
   7126..7251    +  CDS            ble (fragment): BLE_KLEPN - Experimental evidence at protein level: Swiss-Prot protein existence level 1. Binding protein with a strong affinity to the bleomycin family of antibiotics. Binds to CL990; an antimitotic-antibiotic compound. From Klebsiella pneumoniae.
   7246..7367    +  polyA_signal   SV40 poly(A) signal: SV40 polyadenylation signal
   7440..7456    -  protein_bind   lac operator: The lac repressor binds to the lac operator to inhibit transcription in E. coli. This inhibition can be relieved by adding lactose or isopropyl-β-D-thiogalactopyranoside (IPTG). lac repressor encoded by lacI
   7464..7494    -  promoter       lac promoter: promoter for the E. coli lac operon
   7509..7530    -  protein_bind   CAP binding site: CAP binding activates transcription in the presence of cAMP. E. coli catabolite activator protein
   7543..7635    -  CDS            lacI (fragment): lac repressor; lacI; The lac repressor binds to the lac operator to inhibit transcription in E. coli. This inhibition can be relieved by adding lactose or isopropyl-β-D-thiogalactopyranoside (IPTG).
   7818..8406    -  rep_origin     ori: high-copy-number ColE1/pMB1/pBR322/pUC origin of replication
   8577..9437    -  CDS            AmpR: β-lactamase; bla; confers resistance to ampicillin, carbenicillin, and related antibiotics
   9438..9542    -  promoter       AmpR promoter: bla
