>Addgene plasmid #20323 | TetO-FUW-oct4 | analyzer sequence | sequence record 9559
CGCGTTGACATTGATTATTGACTAGTTATTAATAGTAATCAATTACGGGGTCATTAGTTCATAGCCCATA
TATGGAGTTCCGCGTTACATAACTTACGGTAAATGGCCCGCCTGGCTGACCGCCCAACGACCCCCGCCCA
TTGACGTCAATAATGACGTATGTTCCCATAGTAACGCCAATAGGGACTTTCCATTGACGTCAATGGGTGG
AGTATTTACGGTAAACTGCCCACTTGGCAGTACATCAAGTGTATCATATGCCAAGTACGCCCCCTATTGA
CGTCAATGACGGTAAATGGCCCGCCTGGCATTATGCCCAGTACATGACCTTATGGGACTTTCCTACTTGG
CAGTACATCTACGTATTAGTCATCGCTATTACCATGGTGATGCGGTTTTGGCAGTACATCAATGGGCGTG
GATAGCGGTTTGACTCACGGGGATTTCCAAGTCTCCACCCCATTGACGTCAATGGGAGTTTGTTTTGGCA
CCAAAATCAACGGGACTTTCCAAAATGTCGTAACAACTCCGCCCCATTGACGCAAATGGGCGGTAGGCGT
GTACGGTGGGAGGTCTATATAAGCAGCGCGTTTTGCCTGTACTGGGTCTCTCTGGTTAGACCAGATCTGA
GCCTGGGAGCTCTCTGGCTAACTAGGGAACCCACTGCTTAAGCCTCAATAAAGCTTGCCTTGAGTGCTTC
AAGTAGTGTGTGCCCGTCTGTTGTGTGACTCTGGTAACTAGAGATCCCTCAGACCCTTTTAGTCAGTGTG
GAAAATCTCTAGCAGTGGCGCCCGAACAGGGACTTGAAAGCGAAAGGGAAACCAGAGGAGCTCTCTCGAC
GCAGGACTCGGCTTGCTGAAGCGCGCACGGCAAGAGGCGAGGGGCGGCGACTGGTGAGTACGCCAAAAAT
TTTGACTAGCGGAGGCTAGAAGGAGAGAGATGGGTGCGAGAGCGTCAGTATTAAGCGGGGGAGAATTAGA
TCGCGATGGGAAAAAATTCGGTTAAGGCCAGGGGGAAAGAAAAAATATAAATTAAAACATATAGTATGGG
CAAGCAGGGAGCTAGAACGATTCGCAGTTAATCCTGGCCTGTTAGAAACATCAGAAGGCTGTAGACAAAT
ACTGGGACAGCTACAACCATCCCTTCAGACAGGATCAGAAGAACTTAGATCATTATATAATACAGTAGCA
ACCCTCTATTGTGTGCATCAAAGGATAGAGATAAAAGACACCAAGGAAGCTTTAGACAAGATAGAGGAAG
AGCAAAACAAAAGTAAGACCACCGCACAGCAAGCGGCCGCTGATCTTCAGACCTGGAGGAGGAGATATGA
GGGACAATTGGAGAAGTGAATTATATAAATATAAAGTAGTAAAAATTGAACCATTAGGAGTAGCACCCAC
CAAGGCAAAGAGAAGAGTGGTGCAGAGAGAAAAAAGAGCAGTGGGAATAGGAGCTTTGTTCCTTGGGTTC
TTGGGAGCAGCAGGAAGCACTATGGGCGCAGCGTCAATGACGCTGACGGTACAGGCCAGACAATTATTGT
CTGGTATAGTGCAGCAGCAGAACAATTTGCTGAGGGCTATTGAGGCGCAACAGCATCTGTTGCAACTCAC
AGTCTGGGGCATCAAGCAGCTCCAGGCAAGAATCCTGGCTGTGGAAAGATACCTAAAGGATCAACAGCTC
CTGGGGATTTGGGGTTGCTCTGGAAAACTCATTTGCACCACTGCTGTGCCTTGGAATGCTAGTTGGAGTA
ATAAATCTCTGGAACAGATTTGGAATCACACGACCTGGATGGAGTGGGACAGAGAAATTAACAATTACAC
AAGCTTAATACACTCCTTAATTGAAGAATCGCAAAACCAGCAAGAAAAGAATGAACAAGAATTATTGGAA
TTAGATAAATGGGCAAGTTTGTGGAATTGGTTTAACATAACAAATTGGCTGTGGTATATAAAATTATTCA
TAATGATAGTAGGAGGCTTGGTAGGTTTAAGAATAGTTTTTGCTGTACTTTCTATAGTGAATAGAGTTAG
GCAGGGATATTCACCATTATCGTTTCAGACCCACCTCCCAACCCCGAGGGGACCCGACAGGCCCGAAGGA
ATAGAAGAAGAAGGTGGAGAGAGAGACAGAGACAGATCCATTCGATTAGTGAACGGATCGGCACTGCGTG
CGCCAATTCTGCAGACAAATGGCAGTATTCATCCACAATTTTAAAAGAAAAGGGGGGATTGGGGGGTACA
GTGCAGGGGAAAGAATAGTAGACATAATAGCAACAGACATACAAACTAAAGAATTACAAAAACAAATTAC
AAAAATTCAAAATTTTCGGGTTTATTACAGGGACAGCAGAGATCCAGTTTGGTTAGATCTCGAGTTTACC
ACTCCCTATCAGTGATAGAGAAAAGTGAAAGTCGAGTTTACCACTCCCTATCAGTGATAGAGAAAAGTGA
AAGTCGAGTTTACCACTCCCTATCAGTGATAGAGAAAAGTGAAAGTCGAGTTTACCACTCCCTATCAGTG
ATAGAGAAAAGTGAAAGTCGAGTTTACCACTCCCTATCAGTGATAGAGAAAAGTGAAAGTCGAGTTTACC
ACTCCCTATCAGTGATAGAGAAAAGTGAAAGTCGAGTTTACCACTCCCTATCAGTGATAGAGAAAAGTGA
AAGTCGAGCTCGGTACCCGGGTCGAGTAGGCGTGTACGGTGGGAGGCCTATATAAGCAGAGCTCGTTTAG
TGAACCGTCAGATCGCCTGGAGACGCCATCCACGCTGTTTTGACCTCCATAGAAGACACCGGGACCGATC
CAGCCTCCGCGGCCCCGAATTCGCCCTTTGAGCCGTCTTTCCACCAGGCCCCCGGCTCGGGGTGCCCACC
TTCCCCATGGCTGGACACCTGGCTTCAGACTTCGCCTTCTCACCCCCACCAGGTGGGGGTGATGGGTCAG
CAGGGCTGGAGCCGGGCTGGGTGGATCCTCGAACCTGGCTAAGCTTCCAAGGGCCTCCAGGTGGGCCTGG
AATCGGACCAGGCTCAGAGGTATTGGGGATCTCCCCATGTCCGCCCGCATACGAGTTCTGCGGAGGGATG
GCATACTGTGGACCTCAGGTTGGACTGGGCCTAGTCCCCCAAGTTGGCGTGGAGACTTTGCAGCCTGAGG
GCCAGGCAGGAGCACGAGTGGAAAGCAACTCAGAGGGAACCTCCTCTGAGCCCTGTGCCGACCGCCCCAA
TGCCGTGAAGTTGGAGAAGGTGGAACCAACTCCCGAGGAGTCCCAGGACATGAAAGCCCTGCAGAAGGAG
CTAGAACAGTTTGCCAAGCTGCTGAAGCAGAAGAGGATCACCTTGGGGTACACCCAGGCCGACGTGGGGC
TCACCCTGGGCGTTCTCTTTGGAAAGGTGTTCAGCCAGACCACCATCTGTCGCTTCGAGGCCTTGCAGCT
CAGCCTTAAGAACATGTGTAAGCTGCGGCCCCTGCTGGAGAAGTGGGTGGAGGAAGCCGACAACAATGAG
AACCTTCAGGAGATATGCAAATCGGAGACCCTGGTGCAGGCCCGGAAGAGAAAGCGAACTAGCATTGAGA
ACCGTGTGAGGTGGAGTCTGGAGACCATGTTTCTGAAGTGCCCGAAGCCCTCCCTACAGCAGATCACTCA
CATCGCCAATCAGCTTGGGCTAGAGAAGGATGTGGTTCGAGTATGGTTCTGTAACCGGCGCCAGAAGGGC
AAAAGATCAAGTATTGAGTATTCCCAACGAGAAGAGTATGAGGCTACAGGGACACCTTTCCCAGGGGGGG
CTGTATCCTTTCCTCTGCCCCCAGGTCCCCACTTTGGCACCCCAGGCTATGGAAGCCCCCACTTCACCAC
ACTCTACTCAGTCCCTTTTCCTGAGGGCGAGGCCTTTCCCTCTGTTCCCGTCACTGCTCTGGGCTCTCCC
ATGCATTCAAACTGAGGCACCAGCCCTCCCTGGGGATGCTGTGAGCCAAGGCAAGGGAGGTAGACAAGAG
AACCTGGAGCTTTGGGGTTAAATTCTTTTACTGAGGAGGGATTAAAAGCACAACAGGGGTGGGGGGTGGG
ATGGGGAAAGAAGCTCAGTGATGCTGTTGATCAGGAGCCTGGCCTGTCTGTCACTCATTTTGTTCTAAGG
GCGAATTCGATATCAAGCTTATCGATAATCAACCTCTGGATTACAAAATTTGTGAAAGATTGACTGGTAT
TCTTAACTATGTTGCTCCTTTTACGCTATGTGGATACGCTGCTTTAATGCCTTTGTATCATGCTATTGCT
TCCCGTATGGCTTTCATTTTCTCCTCCTTGTATAAATCCTGGTTGCTGTCTCTTTATGAGGAGTTGTGGC
CCGTTGTCAGGCAACGTGGCGTGGTGTGCACTGTGTTTGCTGACGCAACCCCCACTGGTTGGGGCATTGC
CACCACCTGTCAGCTCCTTTCCGGGACTTTCGCTTTCCCCCTCCCTATTGCCACGGCGGAACTCATCGCC
GCCTGCCTTGCCCGCTGCTGGACAGGGGCTCGGCTGTTGGGCACTGACAATTCCGTGGTGTTGTCGGGGA
AATCATCGTCCTTTCCTTGGCTGCTCGCCTGTGTTGCCACCTGGATTCTGCGCGGGACGTCCTTCTGCTA
CGTCCCTTCGGCCCTCAATCCAGCGGACCTTCCTTCCCGCGGCCTGCTGCCGGCTCTGCGGCCTCTTCCG
CGTCTTCGCCTTCGCCCTCAGACGAGTCGGATCTCCCTTTGGGCCGCCTCCCCGCATCGATACCGTCGAC
CTCGAGACCTAGAAAAACATGGAGCAATCACAAGTAGCAATACAGCAGCTACCAATGCTGATTGTGCCTG
GCTAGAAGCACAAGAGGAGGAGGAGGTGGGTTTTCCAGTCACACCTCAGGTACCTTTAAGACCAATGACT
TACAAGGCAGCTGTAGATCTTAGCCACTTTTTAAAAGAAAAGGGGGGACTGGAAGGGCTAATTCACTCCC
AACGAAGACAAGATATCCTTGATCTGTGGATCTACCACACACAAGGCTACTTCCCTGATTGGCAGAACTA
CACACCAGGGCCAGGGATCAGATATCCACTGACCTTTGGATGGTGCTACAAGCTAGTACCAGTTGAGCAA
GAGAAGGTAGAAGAAGCCAATGAAGGAGAGAACACCCGCTTGTTACACCCTGTGAGCCTGCATGGGATGG
ATGACCCGGAGAGAGAAGTATTAGAGTGGAGGTTTGACAGCCGCCTAGCATTTCATCACATGGCCCGAGA
GCTGCATCCGGACTGTACTGGGTCTCTCTGGTTAGACCAGATCTGAGCCTGGGAGCTCTCTGGCTAACTA
GGGAACCCACTGCTTAAGCCTCAATAAAGCTTGCCTTGAGTGCTTCAAGTAGTGTGTGCCCGTCTGTTGT
GTGACTCTGGTAACTAGAGATCCCTCAGACCCTTTTAGTCAGTGTGGAAAATCTCTAGCAGGGCCCGTTT
AAACCCGCTGATCAGCCTCGACTGTGCCTTCTAGTTGCCAGCCATCTGTTGTTTGCCCCTCCCCCGTGCC
TTCCTTGACCCTGGAAGGTGCCACTCCCACTGTCCTTTCCTAATAAAATGAGGAAATTGCATCGCATTGT
CTGAGTAGGTGTCATTCTATTCTGGGGGGTGGGGTGGGGCAGGACAGCAAGGGGGAGGATTGGGAAGACA
ATAGCAGGCATGCTGGGGATGCGGTGGGCTCTATGGCTTCTGAGGCGGAAAGAACCAGCTGGGGCTCTAG
GGGGTATCCCC
[124 nt withheld, positions 5752-5875]
C
[91 nt withheld, positions 5877-5967]
A
[49 nt withheld, positions 5969-6017]
CCTTTGACGTTGGAGTCCACGTTCTTT
[37 nt withheld, positions 6045-6081]
ACCCTATCTCGGTCTATTCTTTTGATTTATAAGGGATTTTGCCGATTTCGGCCTATTGGTTAAAAAATGA
GCTGATTTAACAAAAATTTAACGCGAATTAATTCTGTGGAATGTGTGTCAGTTAGGGTGTGGAAAGTCCC
CAGGCTCCCCAGCAGGCAGAAGTATGCAAAGCATGCATCTCAATTAGTCAGCAACCAGGTGTGGAAAGTC
CCCAGGCTCCCCAGCAGGCAGAAGTATGCAAAGCATGCATCTCAATTAGTCAGCAACCATAGTCCCGCCC
CTAACTCCGCCCATCCCGCCCCTAACTCCGCCCAGTTCCGCCCATTCTCCGCCCCATGGCTGACTAATTT
TTTTTATTTATGCAGAGGCCGAGGCCGCCTCTGCCTCTGAGCTATTCCAGAAGTAGTGAGGAGGCTTTTT
TGGAGGCCTAGGCTTTTGCAAAAAGCTCCCGGGAGCTTGTATATCCATTTTCGGATCTGATCAGCACGTG
TTGACAATTAATCATCGGCATAGTATATCGGCATAGTATAATACGACAAGGTGAGGAACTAAACCATGGC
CAAGTTGACCAGTGCCGTTCCGGTGCTCACCGCGCGCGACGTCGCCGGAGCGGTCGAGTTCTGGACCGAC
CGGCTCGGGTTCTCCCGGGACTTCGTGGAGGACGACTTCGCCGGTGTGGTCCGGGACGACGTGACCCTGT
TCATCAGCGCGGTCCAGGACCAGGTGGTGCCGGACAACACCCTGGCCTGGGTGTGGGTGCGCGGCCTGGA
CGAGCTGTACGCCGAGTGGTCGGAGGTCGTGTCCACGAACTTCCGGGACGCCTCCGGGCCGGCCATGACC
GAGATCGGCGAGCAGCCGTGGGGGCGGGAGTTCGCCCTGCGCGACCCGGCCGGCAACTGCGTGCACTTCG
TGGCCGAGGAGCAGGACTGACACGTGCTACGAGATTTCGATTCCACCGCCGCCTTCTATGAAAGGTTGGG
CTTCGGAATCGTTTTCCGGGACGCCGGCTGGATGATCCTCCAGCGCGGGGATCTCATGCTGGAGTTCTTC
GCCCACCCCAACTTGTTTATTGCAGCTTATAATGGTTACAAATAAAGCAATAGCATCACAAATTTCACAA
ATAAAGCATTTTTTTCACTGCATTCTAGTTGTGGTTTGTCCAAACTCATCAATGTATCTTATCATGTCTG
TATACCGTCGACCTCTAGCTAGAGCTTGGCGTAATCATGGTCATAGCTGTTTCCTGTGTGAAATTGTTAT
CCGCTCACAATTCCACACAACATACGAGCCGGAAGCATAAAGTGTAAAGCCTGGGGTGCCTAATGAGTGA
GCTAACTCACATTAATTGCGTTGCGCTCACTGCCCGCTTTCCAGTCGGGAAACCTGTCGTGCCAGCTGCA
TTAATGAATCGGCCAACGCGCGGGGAGAGGCGGTTTGCGTATTGGGCGCTCTTCCGCTTCCTCGCTCACT
GACTCGCTGCGCTCGGTCGTTCGGCTGCGGCGAGCGGTATCAGCTCACTCAAAGGCGGTAATACGGTTAT
CCACAGAATCAGGGGATAACGCAGGAAAGAACATGTGAGCAAAAGGCCAGCAAAAGGCCAGGAACCGTAA
AAAGGCCGCGTTGCTGGCGTTTTTCCATAGGCTCCGCCCCCCTGACGAGCATCACAAAAATCGACGCTCA
AGTCAGAGGTGGCGAAACCCGACAGGACTATAAAGATACCAGGCGTTTCCCCCTGGAAGCTCCCTCGTGC
GCTCTCCTGTTCCGACCCTGCCGCTTACCGGATACCTGTCCGCCTTTCTCCCTTCGGGAAGCGTGGCGCT
TTCTCATAGCTCACGCTGTAGGTATCTCAGTTCGGTGTAGGTCGTTCGCTCCAAGCTGGGCTGTGTGCAC
GAACCCCCCGTTCAGCCCGACCGCTGCGCCTTATCCGGTAACTATCGTCTTGAGTCCAACCCGGTAAGAC
ACGACTTATCGCCACTGGCAGCAGCCACTGGTAACAGGATTAGCAGAGCGAGGTATGTAGGCGGTGCTAC
AGAGTTCTTGAAGTGGTGGCCTAACTACGGCTACACTAGAAGAACAGTATTTGGTATCTGCGCTCTGCTG
AAGCCAGTTACCTTCGGAAAAAGAGTTGGTAGCTCTTGATCCGGCAAACAAACCACCGCTGGTAGCGGTG
GTTTTTTTGTTTGCAAGCAGCAGATTACGCGCAGAAAAAAAGGATCTCAAGAAGATCCTTTGATCTTTTC
TACGGGGTCTGACGCTCAGTGGAACGAAAACTCACGTTAAGGGATTTTGGTCATGAGATTATCAAAAAGG
ATCTTCACCTAGATCCTTTTAAATTAAAAATGAAGTTTTAAATCAATCTAAAGTATATATGAGTAAACTT
GGTCTGACAGTTACCAATGCTTAATCAGTGAGGCACCTATCTCAGCGATCTGTCTATTTCGTTCATCCAT
AGTTGCCTGACTCCCCGTCGTGTAGATAACTACGATACGGGAGGGCTTACCATCTGGCCCCAGTGCTGCA
ATGATACCGCGAGACCCACGCTCACCGGCTCCAGATTTATCAGCAATAAACCAGCCAGCCGGAAGGGCCG
AGCGCAGAAGTGGTCCTGCAACTTTATCCGCCTCCATCCAGTCTATTAATTGTTGCCGGGAAGCTAGAGT
AAGTAGTTCGCCAGTTAATAGTTTGCGCAACGTTGTTGCCATTGCTACAGGCATCGTGGTGTCACGCTCG
TCGTTTGGTATGGCTTCATTCAGCTCCGGTTCCCAACGATCAAGGCGAGTTACATGATCCCCCATGTTGT
GCAAAAAAGCGGTTAGCTCCTTCGGTCCTCCGATCGTTGTCAGAAGTAAGTTGGCCGCAGTGTTATCACT
CATGGTTATGGCAGCACTGCATAATTCTCTTACTGTCATGCCATCCGTAAGATGCTTTTCTGTGACTGGT
GAGTACTCAACCAAGTCATTCTGAGAATAGTGTATGCGGCGACCGAGTTGCTCTTGCCCGGCGTCAATAC
GGGATAATACCGCGCCACATAGCAGAACTTTAAAAGTGCTCATCATTGGAAAACGTTCTTCGGGGCGAAA
ACTCTCAAGGATCTTACCGCTGTTGAGATCCAGTTCGATGTAACCCACTCGTGCACCCAACTGATCTTCA
GCATCTTTTACTTTCACCAGCGTTTCTGGGTGAGCAAAAACAGGAAGGCAAAATGCCGCAAAAAAGGGAA
TAAGGGCGACACGGAAATGTTGAATACTCATACTCTTCCTTTTTCAATATTATTGAAGCATTTATCAGGG
TTATTGTCTCATGAGCGGATACATATTTGAATGTATTTAGAAAAATAAACAAATAGGGGTTCCGCGCACA
TTTCCCCGAAAAGTGCCACCTGACGTCGACGGATCGGGAGATCTCCCGATCCCCTATGGTGCACTCTCAG
TACAATCTGCTCTGATGCCGCATAGTTAAGCCAGTATCTGCTCCCTGCTTGTGTGTTGGAGGTCGCTGAG
TAGTGCGCGAGCAAAATTTAAGCTACAACAAGGCAAGGCTTGACCGACAATTGCATGAAGAATCTGCTTA
GGGTTAGGCGTTTTGCGCTGCTTCGCGATGTACGGGCCAGATATA
Features (pLannotate 1.2.2; 32 found; start..end, strand, type, name):
      7..386     +  enhancer       CMV enhancer: human cytomegalovirus immediate early enhancer
    387..586     +  promoter       CMV promoter: human cytomegalovirus (CMV) immediate early promoter
    604..784     +  LTR            5' LTR (truncated): truncated 5' long terminal repeat (LTR) from HIV-1
    831..956     +  misc_feature   HIV-1 Ψ: packaging signal of human immunodeficiency virus type 1
    940..1303    +  CDS            HIV-1 gag (fragment): gag protein from human immunodeficiency virus 1; gag
   1449..1682    +  misc_feature   RRE: The Rev response element (RRE) of HIV-1 allows for Rev-dependent mRNA export from the nucleus to the cytoplasm.
   2059..2159    +  CDS            Rev (fragment): human immunodeficiency virus 1 (HIV-1) Rev protein; rev; enhances nuclear export of unspliced and incompletely spliced viral mRNAs
   2209..2326    +  misc_feature   cPPT/CTS: central polypurine tract and central termination sequence of HIV-1
   2383..2653    +  protein_bind   tetracycline response element: contains seven copies of the tetracycline operator tetO tetracycline repressor TetR
   2664..2681    +  misc_feature   MCS (fragment): pUC18/19 multiple cloning site
   2686..2723    +  promoter       minimal CMV promoter: human cytomegalovirus (CMV) immediate early promoter
   2877..3932    +  CDS            Pou5f1: PO5F1_MOUSE - Also known as Oct-3, Oct-4, Otf-3, Otf3. Experimental evidence at protein level: Swiss-Prot protein existence level 1. Transcription factor that binds to the octamer motif (5'- ATTTGCAT-3') (PubMed:1972777, PubMed:1690859, PubMed:1967980, PubMed:17525163, PubMed:23376973). Forms a trimeric complex with SOX2 or SOX15 on DNA and controls the expression of a number of genes involved in embryonic development such as YES1, FGF4, UTF1 and ZFP206 (PubMed:15863505, PubMed:17097055, PubMed:17496161, PubMed:19740739). Critical for early embryogenesis and for embryonic stem cell pluripotenc
   4133..4157    +  misc_feature   MCS (fragment): pBluescript multiple cloning site
   4157..4745    +  misc_feature   WPRE: woodchuck hepatitis virus posttranscriptional regulatory element
   4682..5263    +  CDS            nef (fragment): NEF_HV1H2 - Experimental evidence at protein level: Swiss-Prot protein existence level 1. Extracellular Nef protein targets CD4(+) T-lymphocytes for apoptosis by interacting with CXCR4 surface receptors. From Human immunodeficiency virus type 1 group M subtype B (isolate HXB2) (HIV-1).
   5270..5450    +  LTR            5' LTR (truncated): truncated 5' long terminal repeat (LTR) from HIV-1
   5482..5706    +  polyA_signal   bGH poly(A) signal: bovine growth hormone polyadenylation signal
   5710..5731    +  promoter       SV40 promoter (fragment): SV40 enhancer and early promoter
   5752..6180    +  rep_origin     f1 ori (sequence partly withheld): f1 bacteriophage origin of replication; arrow indicates direction of (+) strand synthesis
   6194..6523    +  promoter       SV40 promoter: SV40 enhancer and early promoter
   6571..6618    +  promoter       EM7 promoter: synthetic bacterial promoter&nbsp
   6637..7011    +  CDS            BleoR: antibiotic-binding protein; Sh ble from Streptoalloteichus hindustanus; confers resistance to bleomycin, phleomycin, and Zeocin™
   7021..7146    +  CDS            ble (fragment): BLE_KLEPN - Experimental evidence at protein level: Swiss-Prot protein existence level 1. Binding protein with a strong affinity to the bleomycin family of antibiotics. Binds to CL990; an antimitotic-antibiotic compound. From Klebsiella pneumoniae.
   7141..7262    +  polyA_signal   SV40 poly(A) signal: SV40 polyadenylation signal
   7335..7351    -  protein_bind   lac operator: The lac repressor binds to the lac operator to inhibit transcription in E. coli. This inhibition can be relieved by adding lactose or isopropyl-β-D-thiogalactopyranoside (IPTG). lac repressor encoded by lacI
   7359..7389    -  promoter       lac promoter: promoter for the E. coli lac operon
   7404..7425    -  protein_bind   CAP binding site: CAP binding activates transcription in the presence of cAMP. E. coli catabolite activator protein
   7438..7530    -  CDS            lacI (fragment): lac repressor; lacI; The lac repressor binds to the lac operator to inhibit transcription in E. coli. This inhibition can be relieved by adding lactose or isopropyl-β-D-thiogalactopyranoside (IPTG).
   7713..8301    -  rep_origin     ori: high-copy-number ColE1/pMB1/pBR322/pUC origin of replication
   8472..9332    -  CDS            AmpR: β-lactamase; bla; confers resistance to ampicillin, carbenicillin, and related antibiotics
   9333..9437    -  promoter       AmpR promoter: bla
   9496..9548    -  misc_feature   bom (fragment): basis of mobility region from pBR322
