[The description below was written by a language model from this plasmid's Addgene catalogue record and pLannotate feature annotations shown in this document.]
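Description:
TetO-FUW-oct4 is an HIV-1-derived lentiviral transfer plasmid built on the FUW backbone for doxycycline-regulated expression of mouse Oct4 (Pou5f1) in mammalian cells. It is maintained in E. coli through a high-copy ColE1/pUC-type origin with ampicillin selection; an f1 origin is also present. Outside the viral unit, the backbone carries a Zeocin/bleomycin resistance gene driven by SV40 and EM7 promoters. Because this cassette lies beyond the 3' LTR, it would not be packaged into virus or transferred to transduced cells.

The viral genome is transcribed from a CMV enhancer/promoter fused to a truncated 5' LTR, an arrangement that makes genomic RNA production Tat-independent in packaging cells. Downstream are the Ψ packaging signal with a gag fragment, the Rev response element for nuclear export of the unspliced RNA, and the cPPT/CTS, which aids nuclear import of the viral DNA. The internal expression cassette consists of a tetracycline response element (tetO repeats) joined to a minimal CMV promoter, followed by the Pou5f1 coding sequence cloned between EcoRI sites, and a WPRE to boost transcript stability and expression. A truncated 3' LTR and a bGH polyadenylation signal close the unit. Transcription of Oct4 requires a tetracycline-controlled transactivator supplied separately, since none is encoded here.

The two sequence records are nearly identical in layout but differ by about 125 nt. The sequenced version annotates only a partial tetO array, whereas the other shows the full seven-copy element. The associated publication concerns direct reprogramming of mouse somatic cells, consistent with using this vector for inducible, reversible delivery of Oct4 in generating induced pluripotent stem cells.
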