Addgene plasmid #20323: TetO-FUW-oct4
Depositing lab: Rudolf Jaenisch. Depositing organization: Whitehead Institute for Biomedical Research. Publication: Sequential expression of pluripotency markers during direct reprogramming of mouse somatic cells. Brambrink T, Foreman R, Welstead GG, Lengner CJ, Wernig M, Suh H, Jaenisch R. Cell Stem Cell. 2008 Feb 7. 2(2):151-9. 10.1016/j.stem.2008.01.004 PubMed 18371436.
Backbone
  Vector backbone: FUW
  Backbone manufacturer: homemade
  Backbone size w/o insert (bp): 8376
  Vector type: Mammalian Expression, Lentiviral
Growth in bacteria
  Bacterial resistance: Ampicillin, 100 μg/mL
  Growth temperature: 37°C
  Growth strain: Stbl3
  Growth instructions: TOP10, 37C
  Copy number: High Copy
Gene/Insert
  Gene/Insert name: oct4
  Species: M. musculus (mouse)
  Insert size (bp): 1316
  Entrez Gene: Pou5f1 (a.k.a. NF-A3, Oct-3, Oct-3/4, Oct-4, Oct3, Oct3/4, Oct4, Otf-3, Otf-4, Otf3, Otf3-rs7, Otf3g, Otf4)
  Cloning method: Restriction Enzyme; 5′ cloning site EcoRI (not destroyed); 3′ cloning site EcoRI (not destroyed)
  Sequencing primers: 5′ AAGACCACCGCACAGCAAGC; 3′ TTCCGCCGTGGCAATAGGGA
Terms and licenses: Academic/Nonprofit Terms; Industry Terms: Not Available to Industry
How to cite: TetO-FUW-oct4 was a gift from Rudolf Jaenisch (Addgene plasmid # 20323 ; http://n2t.net/addgene:20323 ; RRID:Addgene_20323)
